Addgene plasmid #182207: DmU6 3p3 GFP LgRNA
Purpose: For generation of plasmids for CRISPR-mediated 3p3 GFP knockin in Drosophila
Depositing lab: Craig Montell. Depositing organization: University of California, Santa Barbara. Publication: A DREaMR system to simplify combining mutations with rescue transgenes in Aedes aegypti. Chen J, Luo J, Gurav AS, Chen Z, Wang Y, Montell C. Genetics. 2021 Nov 5;219(3). pii: 6368066. doi: 10.1093/genetics/iyab146. PubMed 34740249.
Backbone
  Vector backbone: pDmU6-LgRNA
  Vector type: Insect Expression, CRISPR
Growth in bacteria
  Bacterial resistance: Ampicillin, 100 μg/mL
  Growth temperature: 37°C
  Growth strain: DH5alpha
  Copy number: High Copy
Gene/Insert
  Gene/Insert name: 3XP3-GFP
  gRNA/shRNA sequence: N/A
Terms and licenses: Academic/Nonprofit Terms; Industry Terms: Not Available to Industry
How to cite: DmU6 3p3 GFP LgRNA was a gift from Craig Montell (Addgene plasmid # 182207 ; http://n2t.net/addgene:182207 ; RRID:Addgene_182207)
