[The description below was written by a language model from this plasmid's Addgene catalogue record and pLannotate feature annotations shown in this document.]
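Description:
DmU6 3p3 GFP LgRNA is a small (about 4 kb) insect-expression/CRISPR cloning plasmid built on the pDmU6-LgRNA backbone. It is intended as a starting template for making donor and guide constructs that knock a 3xP3-GFP marker into the Drosophila genome. It is maintained in E. coli as a high-copy plasmid through a ColE1/pUC-type origin and is selected with ampicillin via the β-lactamase gene and its native promoter.

The payload has two functional units. The first is the 3XP3-GFP marker named as the insert. The annotation shows a fragment of the Drosophila hsp70Bb promoter, serving as a basal promoter, upstream of an EGFP coding sequence. This is followed by a short SV40 large T antigen-derived fragment and an SV40 polyadenylation signal. The 3xP3 element itself, an artificial Pax6-responsive enhancer that typically drives fluorescence in eyes and parts of the nervous system, is not separately annotated, but it would be expected in the unannotated stretch just upstream of the hsp70 core. The second unit is a guide RNA cassette, in which the Drosophila U6-3 RNA polymerase III promoter sits directly ahead of a Streptococcus pyogenes Cas9 tracrRNA/scaffold fragment. The record lists no gRNA sequence, which suggests the user inserts the targeting spacer.

pBluescript-derived multiple cloning site remnants flank these units and may provide positions for adding homology arms, although the record does not describe the cloning scheme. A φC31 attB site is also annotated, which could permit integrase-mediated insertion into attP docking lines. The plasmid comes from work on a system that simplifies combining mutations with rescue transgenes in Aedes aegypti, and this version is the Drosophila U6 counterpart.
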