Features (pLannotate 1.2.2; 13 found; start..end, strand, type, name):
     16..44      -  polyA_signal   SV40 poly(A) signal (fragment): SV40 polyadenylation signal
    152..274     +  promoter       hsp70 promoter (fragment): Drosophila melanogaster hsp70Bb promoter
    296..1015    +  CDS            EGFP: the original enhanced GFP (Yang et al., 1996) mammalian codon-optimized
   1050..1133    +  CDS            large T antigen (fragment): large T antigen from SV40 (simian virus 40)
   1156..1277    +  polyA_signal   SV40 poly(A) signal: SV40 polyadenylation signal
   1295..1313    -  misc_feature   MCS (fragment): pBluescript multiple cloning site
   1320..1740    +  promoter       dU6-3 promoter: RNA polymerase III promoter for Drosophila U6-3 snRNA (Port et al., 2014)
   1770..1837    +  misc_RNA       tracrRNA (fragment): trans-activating CRISPR RNA for the Streptococcus pyogenes CRISPR/Cas9 system
   1843..1887    -  misc_feature   MCS (fragment): pBluescript multiple cloning site
   2101..2170    -  protein_bind   attB: attB site for the φC31 integrase (Groth et al., 2000) phage φC31 integrase
   2257..2845    -  rep_origin     ori: high-copy-number ColE1/pMB1/pBR322/pUC origin of replication
   3016..3876    -  CDS            AmpR: β-lactamase; bla; confers resistance to ampicillin, carbenicillin, and related antibiotics
   3877..3981    -  promoter       AmpR promoter: bla
>Addgene plasmid #182207 | DmU6 3p3 GFP LgRNA | addgene full sequence | sequence record 358579 | Addgene NGS Result
TTAATTAACTCGCGTTAAGATACATTGATGAGTTTGGACAAACCTGCAGGCCCTTTCGTCTTCAAGAATT
GGATCTAATTCAATTAGAGACTAATTCAATTAGAGCTAATTCAATTAGGATCCAAGCTTATCGATTTCGA
ACCCTCGACCGCCGGAGTATAAATAGAGGCGCTTCGTCTACGGAGCGACAATTCAATTCAAACAAGCAAA
GTGAACACGTCGCTAAGCGAAAGCTAAGCAAATAAACAAGCGCAGCTGAACAAGCTAAACAATCGGCTCG
AAGCCGGTCGCCACCATGGTGAGCAAGGGCGAGGAGCTGTTCACCGGGGTGGTGCCCATCCTGGTCGAGC
TGGACGGCGACGTAAACGGCCACAAGTTCAGCGTGTCCGGCGAGGGCGAGGGCGATGCCACCTACGGCAA
GCTGACCCTGAAGTTCATCTGCACCACCGGCAAGCTGCCCGTGCCCTGGCCCACCCTCGTGACCACCCTG
ACCTACGGCGTGCAGTGCTTCAGCCGCTACCCCGACCACATGAAGCAGCACGACTTCTTCAAGTCCGCCA
TGCCCGAAGGCTACGTCCAGGAGCGCACCATCTTCTTCAAGGACGACGGCAACTACAAGACCCGCGCCGA
GGTGAAGTTCGAGGGCGACACCCTGGTGAACCGCATCGAGCTGAAGGGCATCGACTTCAAGGAGGACGGC
AACATCCTGGGGCACAAGCTGGAGTACAACTACAACAGCCACAACGTCTATATCATGGCCGACAAGCAGA
AGAACGGCATCAAGGTGAACTTCAAGATCCGCCACAACATCGAGGACGGCAGCGTGCAGCTCGCCGACCA
CTACCAGCAGAACACCCCCATCGGCGACGGCCCCGTGCTGCTGCCCGACAACCACTACCTGAGCACCCAG
TCCGCCCTGAGCAAAGACCCCAACGAGAAGCGCGATCACATGGTCCTGCTGGAGTTCGTGACCGCCGCCG
GGATCACTCTCGGCATGGACGAGCTGTACAAGTAAAGCGGCCTAAGCGATCGCTCAGGCCGCGACTCTAG
ATCATAATCAGCCATACCACATTTGTAGAGGTTTTACTTGCTTTAAAAAACCTCCCACACCTCCCCCTGA
ACCTGAAACATAAAATGAATGCAATTGTTGTTGTTAACTTGTTTATTGCAGCTTATAATGGTTACAAATA
AAGCAATAGCATCACAAATTTCACAAATAAAGCATTTTTTTCACTGCATTCTAGTTGTGGTTTGTCCAAA
CTCATCAATGTATCTTACCTGCAGGAGTAAACTCGTCGACGGTATCGATAAGCGCTAGCTTTTTTGCTCA
CCTGTGATTGCTCCTACTCAAATACAAAAACATCAAATTTTCTGTCAATAAAGCATATTTATTTATATTT
ATTTTACAGGAAAGAATTCCTTTTAAAGTGTATTTTAACCTATAATGAAAAACGATTAAAAAAAATACAT
AAAATAATTCGAAAATTTTTGAATAGCCCAGGTTGATAAAAATTCATTTCATACGTTTTATAACTTATGC
CCCTAAGTATTTTTTGACCATAGTGTTTCAATTCTACATTAATTTTACAGAGTAGAATGAAACGCCACCT
ACTCAGCCAAGAGGCGAAAAGGTTAGCTCGCCAAGCAGAGAGGGCGCCAGTGCTCACTACTTTTTATAAT
TCTCAACTTCTTTTTCCAGACTCAGTTCGTATATATAGACCTATTTTCAATTTAACGTCGGTACCGGCCG
CGTCTTAGAGCTATGCTGGAAACAGCATAGCAAGTTAAGATAAGGCTAGTCCGTTATCAACTTGAAAAAG
TGGCACCGAGTCGGTGCTTTTTTATCGAATTCCTGCAGCCCGGGGGATCCACTAGTTCTAGAGCGGCGCG
CCCATATGTTCGGCTTGTCGACATGCCCGCCGTGACCGTCGAGAACCCGCTGACGCTGCCCCGCGTATCC
GCACCCGCCGACGCCGTCGCACGTCCCGTGCTCACCGTGACCACCGCGCCCAGCGGTTTCGAGGGCGAGG
GCTTCCCGGTGCGCCGCGCGTTCGCCGGGATCAACTACCGCCACCTCGACCCGTTCATCATGATGGACCA
GATGGGTGAGGTGGAGTACGCGCCCGGGGAGCCCAAGGGCACGCCCTGGCACCCGCACCGCGGCTTCGAG
ACCGTGACCTACATCGTCGACGGTAACATGTGAGCAAAAGGCCAGCAAAAGGCCAGGAACCGTAAAAAGG
CCGCGTTGCTGGCGTTTTTCCATAGGCTCCGCCCCCCTGACGAGCATCACAAAAATCGACGCTCAAGTCA
GAGGTGGCGAAACCCGACAGGACTATAAAGATACCAGGCGTTTCCCCCTGGAAGCTCCCTCGTGCGCTCT
CCTGTTCCGACCCTGCCGCTTACCGGATACCTGTCCGCCTTTCTCCCTTCGGGAAGCGTGGCGCTTTCTC
ATAGCTCACGCTGTAGGTATCTCAGTTCGGTGTAGGTCGTTCGCTCCAAGCTGGGCTGTGTGCACGAACC
CCCCGTTCAGCCCGACCGCTGCGCCTTATCCGGTAACTATCGTCTTGAGTCCAACCCGGTAAGACACGAC
TTATCGCCACTGGCAGCAGCCACTGGTAACAGGATTAGCAGAGCGAGGTATGTAGGCGGTGCTACAGAGT
TCTTGAAGTGGTGGCCTAACTACGGCTACACTAGAAGAACAGTATTTGGTATCTGCGCTCTGCTGAAGCC
AGTTACCTTCGGAAAAAGAGTTGGTAGCTCTTGATCCGGCAAACAAACCACCGCTGGTAGCGGTGGTTTT
TTTGTTTGCAAGCAGCAGATTACGCGCAGAAAAAAAGGATCTCAAGAAGATCCTTTGATCTTTTCTACGG
GGTCTGACGCTCAGTGGAACGAAAACTCACGTTAAGGGATTTTGGTCATGAGATTATCAAAAAGGATCTT
CACCTAGATCCTTTTAAATTAAAAATGAAGTTTTAAATCAATCTAAAGTATATATGAGTAAACTTGGTCT
GACAGTTACCAATGCTTAATCAGTGAGGCACCTATCTCAGCGATCTGTCTATTTCGTTCATCCATAGTTG
CCTGACTCCCCGTCGTGTAGATAACTACGATACGGGAGGGCTTACCATCTGGCCCCAGTGCTGCAATGAT
ACCGCGAGACCCACGCTCACCGGCTCCAGATTTATCAGCAATAAACCAGCCAGCCGGAAGGGCCGAGCGC
AGAAGTGGTCCTGCAACTTTATCCGCCTCCATCCAGTCTATTAATTGTTGCCGGGAAGCTAGAGTAAGTA
GTTCGCCAGTTAATAGTTTGCGCAACGTTGTTGCCATTGCTACAGGCATCGTGGTGTCACGCTCGTCGTT
TGGTATGGCTTCATTCAGCTCCGGTTCCCAACGATCAAGGCGAGTTACATGATCCCCCATGTTGTGCAAA
AAAGCGGTTAGCTCCTTCGGTCCTCCGATCGTTGTCAGAAGTAAGTTGGCCGCAGTGTTATCACTCATGG
TTATGGCAGCACTGCATAATTCTCTTACTGTCATGCCATCCGTAAGATGCTTTTCTGTGACTGGTGAGTA
CTCAACCAAGTCATTCTGAGAATAGTGTATGCGGCGACCGAGTTGCTCTTGCCCGGCGTCAATACGGGAT
AATACCGCGCCACATAGCAGAACTTTAAAAGTGCTCATCATTGGAAAACGTTCTTCGGGGCGAAAACTCT
CAAGGATCTTACCGCTGTTGAGATCCAGTTCGATGTAACCCACTCGTGCACCCAACTGATCTTCAGCATC
TTTTACTTTCACCAGCGTTTCTGGGTGAGCAAAAACAGGAAGGCAAAATGCCGCAAAAAAGGGAATAAGG
GCGACACGGAAATGTTGAATACTCATACTCTTCCTTTTTCAATATTATTGAAGCATTTATCAGGGTTATT
GTCTCATGAGCGGATACATATTTGAATGTATTTAGAAAAATAAACAAATAGGGGTTCCGCGCACATTTCC
